Addgene plasmid #79439: pLNHA-C1-Hs4E-BP3
Purpose: Expresses lambdaN-HA-tagged human 4E-BP3 in Mammalian cells
Depositing lab: Elisa Izaurralde. Depositing organization: Max Planck Institute for Developmental Biology. Publication: Molecular architecture of 4E-BP translational inhibitors bound to eIF4E. Peter D, Igreja C, Weber R, Wohlbold L, Weiler C, Ebertsch L, Weichenrieder O, Izaurralde E. Mol Cell. 2015 Mar 19;57(6):1074-87. doi: 10.1016/j.molcel.2015.01.017. Epub 2015 Feb 19. PubMed 25702871.
Backbone
  Vector backbone: pLNHA-C1
  Backbone manufacturer: Clontech
  Backbone size w/o insert (bp): 4138
  Total vector size (bp): 4177
  Vector type: Mammalian Expression
Growth in bacteria
  Bacterial resistance: Kanamycin, 50 μg/mL
  Growth temperature: 37°C
  Growth strain: DH5alpha
  Copy number: High Copy
Gene/Insert
  Gene/Insert name: Hs4E-BP3 (alt names: EIF4EBP3; eukaryotic initiation factor 4E-binding protein 3)
  Species: H. sapiens (human)
  Insert size (bp): 303
  GenBank ID: NM_003732
  Entrez Gene: EIF4EBP3 (a.k.a. 4E-BP3, 4EBP3)
  Promoter: CMV
  Tag / fusion protein: lambdaN-HA (N terminal on backbone)
  Cloning method: Restriction Enzyme; 5′ cloning site XhoI (not destroyed); 3′ cloning site BamHI (not destroyed)
  Sequencing primers: 5′ CMV-forw
Terms and licenses: Academic/Nonprofit Terms; Industry Terms: Not Available to Industry
How to cite: pLNHA-C1-Hs4E-BP3 was a gift from Elisa Izaurralde (Addgene plasmid # 79439 ; http://n2t.net/addgene:79439 ; RRID:Addgene_79439)
