[The description below was written by a language model from this plasmid's Addgene catalogue record and pLannotate feature annotations shown in this document.]
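Description:
pLNHA-C1-Hs4E-BP3 is a mammalian expression plasmid built on pLNHA-C1, a derivative of a Clontech C1-type backbone, that produces human 4E-BP3 (EIF4EBP3) fused at its N terminus to a lambdaN peptide and an HA epitope. It is maintained in E. coli at high copy through a ColE1/pUC-type origin and selected with kanamycin. The NeoR/KanR (Tn5 aminoglycoside phosphotransferase) gene sits behind both a bacterial bla-type promoter and the SV40 enhancer/early promoter, and is followed by an HSV TK polyadenylation signal, so the same marker can also confer G418 resistance in mammalian cells. An f1 origin is also present. The catalogue lists a total size of 4177 bp, whereas the deposited full sequence is 4441 nt; the record does not explain the difference.

The expression cassette is driven by the CMV immediate early enhancer and promoter, with a short T7 promoter downstream of it. The open reading frame begins with a fragment of the bacteriophage lambda N protein, the short RNA-binding peptide that recognises boxB hairpins. This is followed by an HA tag sequence and the roughly 300 bp 4E-BP3 coding sequence, cloned between XhoI and BamHI sites that both remain intact. An SV40 poly(A) signal terminates the transcript. Several small annotated fragments (HIV-1 LTR, SV40 large T antigen, ble, bGH poly(A)) appear to be short similarity hits or backbone remnants rather than functional parts.

4E-BP3 is a translational repressor that competes with eIF4G for binding to eIF4E. The HA tag allows detection or immunoprecipitation of the protein in transfected cells. The lambdaN peptide is generally used to tether a fusion protein to boxB-containing reporter mRNAs, although the record itself states only mammalian expression as the purpose.
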