Features (pLannotate 1.2.2; 17 found; start..end, strand, type, name):
     61..364     +  enhancer       CMV enhancer: human cytomegalovirus immediate early enhancer
    365..568     +  promoter       CMV promoter: human cytomegalovirus (CMV) immediate early promoter
    564..597     +  LTR            5' LTR (truncated) (fragment): truncated 5' long terminal repeat (LTR) from HIV-1
    613..631     +  promoter       T7 promoter: promoter for bacteriophage T7 RNA polymerase
    665..730     +  CDS            N (fragment): REGN_LAMBD - Experimental evidence at protein level: Swiss-Prot protein existence level 1. Plays a role as a transcriptional antitermination factor that allows the virus to initiate its lytic phase. Activates expression of the delayed viral early genes by modifying host RNA polymerase (RNAP) into a form that is resistant to termination signals. This antitermination function requires the host NusA protein which serves to stabilize the interaction between antitermination protein N and host RNA polymerase. From Escherichia phage lambda (Bacteriophage lambda).
    755..781     +  CDS            3xHA (fragment): three tandem HA epitope tags
    797..1096    +  CDS            EIF4EBP3: 4EBP3_HUMAN - Experimental evidence at protein level: Swiss-Prot protein existence level 1. Repressor of translation initiation that regulates EIF4E activity by preventing its assembly into the eIF4F complex: hypophosphorylated form competes with EIF4G1/EIF4G3 and strongly binds to EIF4E, leading to repress translation. In contrast, hyperphosphorylated form dissociates from EIF4E, allowing interaction between EIF4G1/EIF4G3 and EIF4E, leading to initiation of translation. From Homo sapiens (Human).
   1122..1206    +  CDS            large T antigen (fragment): large T antigen from SV40 (simian virus 40)
   1229..1350    +  polyA_signal   SV40 poly(A) signal: SV40 polyadenylation signal
   1384..1812    -  rep_origin     f1 ori (sequence partly withheld): f1 bacteriophage origin of replication; arrow indicates direction of (+) strand synthesis
   1839..1943    +  promoter       AmpR promoter: bla
   1945..2302    +  promoter       SV40 promoter: SV40 enhancer and early promoter
   2337..3131    +  CDS            NeoR/KanR: aminoglycoside phosphotransferase from Tn5; aph(3')-II (or nptII); confers resistance to neomycin, kanamycin, and G418 (Geneticin®)
   3152..3304    +  CDS            ble (fragment): BLE_KLEPN - Experimental evidence at protein level: Swiss-Prot protein existence level 1. Binding protein with a strong affinity to the bleomycin family of antibiotics. Binds to CL990; an antimitotic-antibiotic compound. From Klebsiella pneumoniae.
   3363..3410    +  polyA_signal   HSV TK poly(A) signal: herpes simplex virus thymidine kinase polyadenylation signal (Cole and Stacy, 1985)
   3501..3517    -  polyA_signal   bGH poly(A) signal (fragment): bovine growth hormone polyadenylation signal
   3739..4327    +  rep_origin     ori: high-copy-number ColE1/pMB1/pBR322/pUC origin of replication
>Addgene plasmid #79439 | pLNHA-C1-Hs4E-BP3 | depositor full sequence | sequence record 149915 | pLNHA-C1-Hs4E-BP3 sequence 4441 bps
TAGTTATTAATAGTAATCAATTACGGGGTCATTAGTTCATAGCCCATATATGGAGTTCCGCGTTACATAA
CTTACGGTAAATGGCCCGCCTGGCTGACCGCCCAACGACCCCCGCCCATTGACGTCAATAATGACGTATG
TTCCCATAGTAACGCCAATAGGGACTTTCCATTGACGTCAATGGGTGGAGTATTTACGGTAAACTGCCCA
CTTGGCAGTACATCAAGTGTATCATATGCCAAGTACGCCCCCTATTGACGTCAATGACGGTAAATGGCCC
GCCTGGCATTATGCCCAGTACATGACCTTATGGGACTTTCCTACTTGGCAGTACATCTACGTATTAGTCA
TCGCTATTACCATGGTGATGCGGTTTTGGCAGTACATCAATGGGCGTGGATAGCGGTTTGACTCACGGGG
ATTTCCAAGTCTCCACCCCATTGACGTCAATGGGAGTTTGTTTTGGCACCAAAATCAACGGGACTTTCCA
AAATGTCGTAACAACTCCGCCCCATTGACGCAAATGGGCGGTAGGCGTGTACGGTGGGAGGTCTATATAA
GCAGAGCTCTCTGGCTAACTAGAGAACCCACTGCTTACTGGCTTATCGAAATTAATACGACTCACTATAG
GGAGACCCAAGCTCTAGCGCTACCGGTCGCCACCATGGACGCACAAACACGACGACGTGAGCGTCGCGCT
GAGAAACAAGCTCAATGGAAAGCTGCAAACGGTGGATCTCCTCCACATATGGCTTACCCATACGATGTTC
CAGATTACGCTCCTCCATCTCGAGCTATGTCAACGTCCACTAGCTGCCCGATTCCCGGGGGCCGGGACCA
GCTGCCCGACTGCTACAGCACCACGCCGGGGGGCACGCTATACGCCACTACCCCCGGAGGCACCAGGATC
ATCTACGACCGAAAGTTCCTGCTGGAGTGCAAGAACTCACCCATTGCCCGGACACCCCCCTGCTGCCTCC
CTCAGATTCCCGGGGTCACAACTCCTCCAACAGCCCCTCTCTCCAAGCTGGAGGAGCTGAAGGAGCAGGA
GACAGAGGAAGAGATACCCGATGACGCACAATTTGAAATGGACATCTAAGGATCCACCGGATCTAGATAA
CTGATCATAATCAGCCATACCACATTTGTAGAGGTTTTACTTGCTTTAAAAAACCTCCCACACCTCCCCC
TGAACCTGAAACATAAAATGAATGCAATTGTTGTTGTTAACTTGTTTATTGCAGCTTATAATGGTTACAA
ATAAAGCAATAGCATCACAAATTTCACAAATAAAGCATTTTTTTCACTGCATTCTAGTTGTGGTTTGTCC
AAACTCATCAATGTATCTTAACGCGTAAATTGTAAGCGTTAATATTTTGTTAAAATTCGCGTTAAATTTT
TGTTAAATCAGCTCATTTTTTAACCAATAGGCCGAAATCGGCAAAATCCCTTATAAATCAAAAGAATAGA
CCGAGATAGGGT
[37 nt withheld, positions 1483-1519]
AAAGAACGTGGACTCCAACGTCAAAGG
[49 nt withheld, positions 1547-1595]
T
[91 nt withheld, positions 1597-1687]
G
[124 nt withheld, positions 1689-1812]
CAGGTGGCACTTTTCGGGGAAATGTGCGCGGAACCCCTATTTGTTTATTTTTCTAAATACATTCAAATAT
GTATCCGCTCATGAGACAATAACCCTGATAAATGCTTCAATAATATTGAAAAAGGAAGAGTCCTGAGGCG
GAAAGAACCAGCTGTGGAATGTGTGTCAGTTAGGGTGTGGAAAGTCCCCAGGCTCCCCAGCAGGCAGAAG
TATGCAAAGCATGCATCTCAATTAGTCAGCAACCAGGTGTGGAAAGTCCCCAGGCTCCCCAGCAGGCAGA
AGTATGCAAAGCATGCATCTCAATTAGTCAGCAACCATAGTCCCGCCCCTAACTCCGCCCATCCCGCCCC
TAACTCCGCCCAGTTCCGCCCATTCTCCGCCCCATGGCTGACTAATTTTTTTTATTTATGCAGAGGCCGA
GGCCGCCTCGGCCTCTGAGCTATTCCAGAAGTAGTGAGGAGGCTTTTTTGGAGGCCTAGGCTTTTGCAAA
GATCGATCAAGAGACAGGATGAGGATCGTTTCGCATGATTGAACAAGATGGATTGCACGCAGGTTCTCCG
GCCGCTTGGGTGGAGAGGCTATTCGGCTATGACTGGGCACAACAGACAATCGGCTGCTCTGATGCCGCCG
TGTTCCGGCTGTCAGCGCAGGGGCGCCCGGTTCTTTTTGTCAAGACCGACCTGTCCGGTGCCCTGAATGA
ACTGCAAGACGAGGCAGCGCGGCTATCGTGGCTGGCCACGACGGGCGTTCCTTGCGCAGCTGTGCTCGAC
GTTGTCACTGAAGCGGGAAGGGACTGGCTGCTATTGGGCGAAGTGCCGGGGCAGGATCTCCTGTCATCTC
ACCTTGCTCCTGCCGAGAAAGTATCCATCATGGCTGATGCAATGCGGCGGCTGCATACGCTTGATCCGGC
TACCTGCCCATTCGACCACCAAGCGAAACATCGCATCGAGCGAGCACGTACTCGGATGGAAGCCGGTCTT
GTCGATCAGGATGATCTGGACGAAGAGCATCAGGGGCTCGCGCCAGCCGAACTGTTCGCCAGGCTCAAGG
CGAGCATGCCCGACGGCGAGGATCTCGTCGTGACCCATGGCGATGCCTGCTTGCCGAATATCATGGTGGA
AAATGGCCGCTTTTCTGGATTCATCGACTGTGGCCGGCTGGGTGTGGCGGACCGCTATCAGGACATAGCG
TTGGCTACCCGTGATATTGCTGAAGAGCTTGGCGGCGAATGGGCTGACCGCTTCCTCGTGCTTTACGGTA
TCGCCGCTCCCGATTCGCAGCGCATCGCCTTCTATCGCCTTCTTGACGAGTTCTTCTGAGCGGGACTCTG
GGGTTCGAAATGACCGACCAAGCGACGCCCAACCTGCCATCACGAGATTTCGATTCCACCGCCGCCTTCT
ATGAAAGGTTGGGCTTCGGAATCGTTTTCCGGGACGCCGGCTGGATGATCCTCCAGCGCGGGGATCTCAT
GCTGGAGTTCTTCGCCCACCCTAGGGGGAGGCTAACTGAAACACGGAAGGAGACAATACCGGAAGGAACC
CGCGCTATGACGGCAATAAAAAGACAGAATAAAACGCACGGTGTTGGGTCGTTTGTTCATAAACGCGGGG
TTCGGTCCCAGGGCTGGCACTCTGTCGATACCCCACCGAGACCCCATTGGGGCCAATACGCCCGCGTTTC
TTCCTTTTCCCCACCCCACCCCCCAAGTTCGGGTGAAGGCCCAGGGCTCGCAGCCAACGTCGGGGCGGCA
GGCCCTGCCATAGCCTCAGGTTACTCATATATACTTTAGATTGATTTAAAACTTCATTTTTAATTTAAAA
GGATCTAGGTGAAGATCCTTTTTGATAATCTCATGACCAAAATCCCTTAACGTGAGTTTTCGTTCCACTG
AGCGTCAGACCCCGTAGAAAAGATCAAAGGATCTTCTTGAGATCCTTTTTTTCTGCGCGTAATCTGCTGC
TTGCAAACAAAAAAACCACCGCTACCAGCGGTGGTTTGTTTGCCGGATCAAGAGCTACCAACTCTTTTTC
CGAAGGTAACTGGCTTCAGCAGAGCGCAGATACCAAATACTGTCCTTCTAGTGTAGCCGTAGTTAGGCCA
CCACTTCAAGAACTCTGTAGCACCGCCTACATACCTCGCTCTGCTAATCCTGTTACCAGTGGCTGCTGCC
AGTGGCGATAAGTCGTGTCTTACCGGGTTGGACTCAAGACGATAGTTACCGGATAAGGCGCAGCGGTCGG
GCTGAACGGGGGGTTCGTGCACACAGCCCAGCTTGGAGCGAACGACCTACACCGAACTGAGATACCTACA
GCGTGAGCTATGAGAAAGCGCCACGCTTCCCGAAGGGAGAAAGGCGGACAGGTATCCGGTAAGCGGCAGG
GTCGGAACAGGAGAGCGCACGAGGGAGCTTCCAGGGGGAAACGCCTGGTATCTTTATAGTCCTGTCGGGT
TTCGCCACCTCTGACTTGAGCGTCGATTTTTGTGATGCTCGTCAGGGGGGCGGAGCCTATGGAAAAACGC
CAGCAACGCGGCCTTTTTACGGTTCCTGGCCTTTTGCTGGCCTTTTGCTCACATGTTCTTTCCTGCGTTA
TCCCCTGATTCTGTGGATAACCGTATTACCGCCATGCAT
