>Addgene plasmid #79439 | pLNHA-C1-Hs4E-BP3 | addgene partial sequence | sequence record 152952 | CMV-F 5'-CGCAAATGGGCGGTAGGCGTG-3'
CAGAGCTCTCTGGCTAACTAGAGAACCCACTGCTTACTGGCTTATCGAAATTAATACGACTCACTATAGG
GAGACCCAAGCTCTAGCGCTACCGGTCGCCACCATGGACGCACAAACACGACGACGTGAGCGTCGCGCTG
AGAAACAAGCTCAATGGAAAGCTGCAAACGGTGGATCTCCTCCACATATGGCTTACCCATACGATGTTCC
AGATTACGCTCCTCCATCTCGAGCTATGTCAACGTCCACTAGCTGCCCGATTCCCGGGGGCCGGGACCAG
CTGCCCGACTGCTACAGCACCACGCCGGGGGGCACGCTATACGCCACTACCCCCGGAGGCACCAGGATCA
TCTACGACCGAAAGTTCCTGCTGGAGTGCAAGAACTCACCCATTGCCCGGACACCCCCCTGCTGCCTCCC
TCAGATTCCCGGGGTCACAACTCCTCCAACAGCCCCTCTCTCCAAGCTGGAGGAGCTGAAGGAGCAGGAG
ACAGAGGAAGAGATACCCGATGACGCACAATTTGAAATGGACATCTAAGGATCCACCGGATCTAGATAAC
TGATCATAATCAGCCATACCACATTTGTAGAGGTTTTACTTGCTTTAAAAAACCTCCCACACCTCCCCCT
GAACCTGAAACATAAAATGAATGCAATTGTTGTTGTTAACTTGTTTATTGCAGCTTATAATGGTTACAAA
TAAAGCAATAGCATCACAAATTTCACAAATAAAGCATTTTTTTCACTGCATTCTAGTTGTGGTTTGTCCA
AACTCATCAATGTATCTTAACGCGTAAATTGTAAGCGTTAATATTTTGTTAAAATTCGCGTTAAATTTTT
GTTAAATCAGCTCATTTTTTAACCAATAGGCCGAAATCGGCAAAATCCCTTATAAATCAAAAGAATAGAC
CGAGATAGGGT
[37 nt withheld, positions 922-958]
AAAGAACGTGGACTCCAACGTCAAAGGGCGAAAAACCGTCTATCAGGG
