>Addgene plasmid #79439 | pLNHA-C1-Hs4E-BP3 | addgene partial sequence | sequence record 152958 | SV40pA-R 5'-GAAATTTGTGATGCTATTGC-3'
GCTGCAATAAACAAGTTAACAACAACAATTGCATTCATTTTATGTTTCAGGTTCAGGGGGAGGTGTGGGA
GGTTTTTTAAAGCAAGTAAAACCTCTACAAATGTGGTATGGCTGATTATGATCAGTTATCTAGATCCGGT
GGATCCTTAGATGTCCATTTCAAATTGTGCGTCATCGGGTATCTCTTCCTCTGTCTCCTGCTCCTTCAGC
TCCTCCAGCTTGGAGAGAGGGGCTGTTGGAGGAGTTGTGACCCCGGGAATCTGAGGGAGGCAGCAGGGGG
GTGTCCGGGCAATGGGTGAGTTCTTGCACTCCAGCAGGAACTTTCGGTCGTAGATGATCCTGGTGCCTCC
GGGGGTAGTGGCGTATAGCGTGCCCCCCGGCGTGGTGCTGTAGCAGTCGGGCAGCTGGTCCCGGCCCCCG
GGAATCGGGCAGCTAGTGGACGTTGACATAGCTCGAGATGGAGGAGCGTAATCTGGAACATCGTATGGGT
AAGCCATATGTGGAGGAGATCCACCGTTTGCAGCTTTCCATTGAGCTTGTTTCTCAGCGCGACGCTCACG
TCGTCGTGTTTGTGCGTCCATGGTGGCGACCGGTAGCGCTAGAGCTTGGGTCTCCCTATAGTGAGTCGTA
TTAATTTCGATAAGCCAGTAAGCAGTGGGTTCTCTAGTTAGCCAGAGAGCTCTGCTTATATAGACCTCCC
ACCGTACACGCCTACCGCCCATTTGCGTCAATGGGGCGGAGTTGTTACGACATTTTGGAAAGTCCCGTTG
ATTTTGGTGCCAAAACAAACTCCCATTGACGTCAATGGGGTGGAGACTTGGAAATCCCCGTGAGTCAAAC
CGCTATCCACGCCCATTGATGTACTGCCAAAACCGCATCACCATGGTAATAGCGATGACTAATACGTAGA
TGTACTGCCAAGTAGGAAAGTCCCATAAGGTCATGTACTGGGCATAATGCCAGGCGGGCCATTTACCGTC
ATTGACGTCAATAGGGGGCGTACTTGGCATATGATACACTTGATGTACTGCCAAGTGGGCAGTTTACCGT
AAATACTCCACCCATTGACGTCAATGG
